Addgene plasmid #129851: pRDAX-348 N-Tag UnaG[2] L32 {Esp3I(2x)} mCherry
Purpose: PPI (BiFC/TriFC) assay vector
Depositing lab: Gary Lewin. Depositing organization: Max-Delbrueck-Centrum fuer Molekulare Medizin (MDC).
Backbone
  Vector backbone: custom built
  Vector type: Mammalian Expression
Growth in bacteria
  Bacterial resistance: Ampicillin, 100 μg/mL
  Growth temperature: 37°C
  Growth strain: DH5alpha
  Copy number: High Copy
Gene/Insert
  Gene/Insert name: UnaG
  Species: M. musculus (mouse)
  Cloning method: Restriction Enzyme; 5′ cloning site unknown (unknown if destroyed); 3′ cloning site unknown (unknown if destroyed)
Terms and licenses: Academic/Nonprofit Terms; Industry Terms: Not Available to Industry
How to cite: pRDAX-348 N-Tag UnaG[2] L32 {Esp3I(2x)} mCherry was a gift from Gary Lewin (Addgene plasmid # 129851 ; http://n2t.net/addgene:129851 ; RRID:Addgene_129851)
