[The description below was written by a language model from this plasmid's Addgene catalogue record and pLannotate feature annotations shown in this document.]
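Description:
pRDAX-348 N-Tag UnaG[2] L32 {Esp3I(2x)} mCherry is a custom-built mammalian expression plasmid of about 6.2 kb designed as a recipient vector for protein–protein interaction assays based on bimolecular or trimolecular fluorescence complementation (BiFC/TriFC). It is propagated in E. coli through a high-copy ColE1/pUC-type origin and selected with ampicillin via the β-lactamase gene and its native promoter.

The expression cassette is driven by the human CMV immediate-early enhancer and promoter, followed by a chimeric β-globin/immunoglobulin intron that promotes efficient mRNA processing. Downstream lies a fragment of UnaG, the bilirubin-dependent green fluorescent protein from Japanese eel. The catalogue lists mouse as the insert species, which does not match this annotation. The plasmid name indicates that this is the second split-UnaG fragment, placed as an N-terminal tag and joined through a linker ("L32") to a pair of Esp3I sites. These sites are not annotated in the feature table, but would presumably sit in the gap between the UnaG fragment and the IRES, allowing type IIS insertion of a protein of interest in frame with the tag.

An EMCV IRES then directs translation of mCherry from the same transcript, giving a red marker of transfection and expression level against which complementation-derived green signal can be compared. A second chimeric intron, a WPRE and the bGH polyadenylation signal complete the transcript. A rabbit β-globin poly(A) signal with a short β-globin coding remnant and a T3 promoter lie further downstream. Green fluorescence is expected only when the tagged protein is brought close to a partner carrying the complementary UnaG fragment.
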