Features (pLannotate 1.2.2; 16 found; start..end, strand, type, name):
    155..532     +  enhancer       CMV enhancer: human cytomegalovirus immediate early enhancer
    534..733     +  promoter       CMV promoter: human cytomegalovirus (CMV) immediate early promoter
    872..1004    +  intron         chimeric intron: chimera between introns from human β-globin and immunoglobulin heavy chain genes
   1028..1192    +  CDS            UnaG (fragment): UnaG is a basic (constitutively fluorescent) green fluorescent protein published in 2013, derived from Anguilla japonica. It has low acid sensitivity. It requires the cofactor bilirubin for fluorescence.
   1330..1916    +  misc_feature   IRES2: internal ribosome entry site (IRES) of the encephalomyocarditis virus (EMCV)
   1917..2624    +  CDS            mCherry: mCherry is a basic (constitutively fluorescent) red fluorescent protein published in 2004, derived from Discosoma sp.. It is reported to be a very rapidly-maturing monomer with low acid sensitivity.
   2673..2805    +  intron         chimeric intron: chimera between introns from human β-globin and immunoglobulin heavy chain genes
   2814..3402    +  misc_feature   WPRE: woodchuck hepatitis virus posttranscriptional regulatory element
   3406..3422    +  misc_feature   MCS (fragment): pUC18/19 multiple cloning site
   3435..3546    +  polyA_signal   bGH poly(A) signal: bovine growth hormone polyadenylation signal
   3642..3660    -  promoter       T3 promoter: promoter for bacteriophage T3 RNA polymerase
   3719..3793    +  CDS            HBB (fragment): HBB_PONPY - Experimental evidence at transcript level: Swiss-Prot protein existence level 2. Involved in oxygen transport from the lung to the various peripheral tissues. From Pongo pygmaeus (Bornean orangutan).
   3864..3919    +  polyA_signal   β-globin poly(A) signal: rabbit β-globin polyadenylation signal (Gil and Proudfoot, 1987)
   4298..4886    -  rep_origin     ori: high-copy-number ColE1/pMB1/pBR322/pUC origin of replication
   5057..5917    -  CDS            AmpR: β-lactamase; bla; confers resistance to ampicillin, carbenicillin, and related antibiotics
   5918..6022    -  promoter       AmpR promoter: bla
>Addgene plasmid #129851 | pRDAX-348 N-Tag UnaG[2] L32 {Esp3I(2x)} mCherry | depositor full sequence | sequence record 249229 | Full Sequence
GCCTGCCTCCAGGCCTCAATATTGGCCATTAGCCATATTATTCATTGGTTATATAGCATAAATCAATATT
GGCTATTGGCCATTGCATACGTTGTATCTATATCATAATATGTACATTTATATTGGCTCATGTCCAATAT
GACCGCCATGTTGGCATTGATTATTGACTAGTTATTAATAGTAATCAATTACGGGGTCATTAGTTCATAG
CCCATATATGGAGTTCCGCGTTACATAACTTACGGTAAATGGCCCGCCTGGCTGACCGCCCAACGACCCC
CGCCCATTGACGTCAATAATGACGTATGTTCCCATAGTAACGCCAATAGGGACTTTCCATTGACGTCAAT
GGGTGGAGTATTTACGGTAAACTGCCCACTTGGCAGTACATCAAGTGTATCATATGCCAAGTCCGCCCCC
TATTGACGTCAATGACGGTAAATGGCCCGCCTGGCATTATGCCCAGTACATGACCTTACGGGACTTTCCT
ACTTGGCAGTACATCTACGTATTAGTCATCGCTATTACCATGGTGATGCGGTTTTGGCAGTACACCAATG
GGCGTGGATAGCGGTTTGACTCACGGGGATTTCCAAGTCTCCACCCCATTGACGTCAATGGGAGTTTGTT
TTGGCACCAAAATCAACGGGACTTTCCAAAATGTCGTAATAACCCCGCCCCGTTGACGCAAATGGGCGGT
AGGCGTGTACGGTGGGAGGTCTATATAAGCAGAGCTCGTTTAGTGAACCGTCAGATCACTAGAAGCTTTA
TTGCGGTAGTTTATCACAGTTAAATTGCTAACGCAGTCAGTGCTTCTGACACAACAGTCTCGAACTTAAG
CTGCAGAAGTTGGTCGTGAGGCACTGGGCAGGTAAGTATCAAGGTTACAAGACAGGTTTAAGGAGACCAA
TAGAAACTGGGCTTGTCGAGACAGAGAAGACTCTTGCGTTTCTGATAGGCACCTATTGGTCTTACTGACA
TCCACTTTGCCTTTCTCTCCACAGGTGTCCACTCCCAGGCCACCATGGGGGTGAAGTCTGTGGTGAATCT
GGTAGGCGAGAAACTCGTGTACGTCCAGAAGTGGGATGGGAAGGAAACCACGTATGTGCGAGAGATCAAG
GACGGGAAGTTGGTTGTCACCCTGACCATGGGCGATGTGGTTGCTGTGCGCTCATATCGGAGAGCCACTG
AAGACGTGGGTGGCGGAGGGAGCGAAGGCGGCGGATCCGGAGGGCCTGGCTCTGGCGGAGAGGGGAGCGC
TGGAGGCGGGTCAGCCGGTGGTGGGAGTCGAGACGCCGAGGCACGCCGTCTCCTAAGAATTCAGATCCGC
CCCTCTCCCTCCCCCCCCCCTAACGTTACTGGCCGAAGCCGCTTGGAATAAGGCCGGTGTGCGTTTGTCT
ATATGTTATTTTCCACCATATTGCCGTCTTTTGGCAATGTGAGGGCCCGGAAACCTGGCCCTGTCTTCTT
GACGAGCATTCCTAGGGGTCTTTCCCCTCTCGCCAAAGGAATGCAAGGTCTGTTGAATGTCGTGAAGGAA
GCAGTTCCTCTGGTAGCTTCTTGAAGACAAACAACGTCTGTAGCGACCCTTTGCAGGCAGCGGAACCCCC
CACCTGGCGACAGGTGCCTCTGCGGCCAAAAGCCACGTGTATAAGATACACCTGCAAAGGCGGCACAACC
CCAGTGCCACGTTGTGAGTTGGATAGTTGTGGAAAGAGTCAAATGGCTCTCCTCAAGCGTATTCAACAAG
GGGCTGAAGGATGCCCAGAAGGTACCCCATTGTATGGGATCTGATCTGGGGCCTCGGTACACATGCTTTA
CATGTGTTTAGTCGAGGTTAAAAAAACGTCTAGGCCCCCCGAACCACGGGGACGTGGTTTTCCTTTGAAA
AACACGATGATAATATGGCCACAACCATGGTGAGCAAGGGCGAGGAGGATAACATGGCCATCATCAAGGA
GTTCATGCGCTTCAAGGTGCACATGGAGGGCTCCGTGAACGGCCACGAGTTCGAGATCGAGGGCGAGGGC
GAGGGCCGCCCCTACGAGGGCACCCAGACCGCCAAGCTGAAGGTGACCAAGGGTGGCCCCCTGCCCTTCG
CCTGGGACATCCTGTCCCCTCAGTTCATGTACGGCTCCAAGGCCTACGTGAAGCACCCCGCCGACATCCC
CGACTACTTGAAGCTGTCCTTCCCCGAGGGCTTCAAGTGGGAGCGCGTGATGAACTTCGAGGACGGCGGC
GTGGTGACCGTGACCCAGGACTCCTCCCTGCAGGACGGCGAGTTCATCTACAAGGTGAAGCTGCGCGGCA
CCAACTTCCCCTCCGACGGCCCCGTAATGCAGAAGAAGACCATGGGCTGGGAGGCCTCCTCCGAGCGGAT
GTACCCCGAGGACGGCGCCCTGAAGGGCGAGATCAAGCAGAGGCTGAAGCTGAAGGACGGCGGCCACTAC
GACGCTGAGGTCAAGACCACCTACAAGGCCAAGAAGCCCGTGCAGCTGCCCGGCGCCTACAACGTCAACA
TCAAGTTGGACATCACCTCCCACAACGAGGACTACACCATCGTGGAACAGTACGAACGCGCCGAGGGCCG
CCACTCCACCGGCGGCATGGACGAGCTGTACAAGTAAACCGGTGCTCGAGGTACCGATGAATAGCTAAGG
TCGAGGCCGCAGGTAAGTATCAAGGTTACAAGACAGGTTTAAGGAGACCAATAGAAACTGGGCTTGTCGA
GACAGAGAAGACTCTTGCGTTTCTGATAGGCACCTATTGGTCTTACTGACATCCACTTTGCCTTTCTCTC
CACAGGTGTCGACAATCAACCTCTGGATTACAAAATTTGTGAAAGATTGACTGGTATTCTTAACTATGTT
GCTCCTTTTACGCTATGTGGATACGCTGCTTTAATGCCTTTGTATCATGCTATTGCTTCCCGTATGGCTT
TCATTTTCTCCTCCTTGTATAAATCCTGGTTGCTGTCTCTTTATGAGGAGTTGTGGCCCGTTGTCAGGCA
ACGTGGCGTGGTGTGCACTGTGTTTGCTGACGCAACCCCCACTGGTTGGGGCATTGCCACCACCTGTCAG
CTCCTTTCCGGGACTTTCGCTTTCCCCCTCCCTATTGCCACGGCGGAACTCATCGCCGCCTGCCTTGCCC
GCTGCTGGACAGGGGCTCGGCTGTTGGGCACTGACAATTCCGTGGTGTTGTCGGGGAAGCTGACGTCCTT
TCCATGGCTGCTCGCCTGTGTTGCCACCTGGATTCTGCGCGGGACGTCCTTCTGCTACGTCCCTTCGGCC
CTCAATCCAGCGGACCTTCCTTCCCGCGGCCTGCTGCCGGCTCTGCGGCCTCTTCCGCGTCTTCGCCTTC
GCCCTCAGACGAGTCGGATCTCCCTTTGGGCCGCCTCCCCGCCTGGAATTCGAGCTCGGTACGATCAGCC
TCGACTGTGCCTTCTAGTTGCCAGCCATCTGTTGTTTGCCCCTCCCCCGTGCCTTCCTTGACCCTGGAAG
GTGCCACTCCCACTGTCCTTTCCTAATAAAATGAGGAAATTGCATCGCATTGTCTGAGTAGGTGTCATTC
TATTCTGGGGGGTGGGGTGGGGCAGGACAGCAAGGGGGAGGATTGGGAAGACAATAGCCCAGCTTTTGTT
CCCTTTAGTGAGGGTTAATTGCGCGCTTGGCGTAATCATGGTCATAGCTGTTTCCTGTGTGAAATTGTTA
TCCGCTAATTCACTCCTCAGGTGCAGGCTGCCTATCAGAAGGTGGTGGCTGGTGTGGCCAATGCCCTGGC
TCACAAATACCACTGAGATCTTTTTCCCTCTGCCAAAAATTATGGGGACATCATGAAGCCCCTTGAGCAT
CTGACTTCTGGCTAATAAAGGAAATTTATTTTCATTGCAATAGTGTGTTGGAATTTTTTGTGTCTCTCAC
TCGGAAGGACATATGGGAGGGCAAATCATTTAAAACATCAGAATGAGTATTTGGTTTAGAGTTTGGCAAC
ATATGCCCATATGCTGGCTGCCATGAACAAAGGTTGGCTATAAAGAGGTCATCAGTATATGAAACAGCCC
CCTGCTGTCCATTCCTTATTCCATAGAAAAGCCTTGACTTGAGGTTAGATTTTTTTTATATTTTGTTTTG
TGTTATTTTTTTCTTTAACATCCCTAAAATTTTCCTTACATGTTTTACTAGCCAGATTTTTCCTCCTCTC
CTGACTACTCCCAGTCATAGCTGTCCCTCTTCTCTTATGGAGATCGGCCGGCCGCCGGCGTCGACGCGCG
CGGCCGCGGCGCGCCGTTGCTGGCGTTTTTCCATAGGCTCCGCCCCCCTGACGAGCATCACAAAAATCGA
CGCTCAAGTCAGAGGTGGCGAAACCCGACAGGACTATAAAGATACCAGGCGTTTCCCCCTGGAAGCTCCC
TCGTGCGCTCTCCTGTTCCGACCCTGCCGCTTACCGGATACCTGTCCGCCTTTCTCCCTTCGGGAAGCGT
GGCGCTTTCTCATAGCTCACGCTGTAGGTATCTCAGTTCGGTGTAGGTCGTTCGCTCCAAGCTGGGCTGT
GTGCACGAACCCCCCGTTCAGCCCGACCGCTGCGCCTTATCCGGTAACTATCGTCTTGAGTCCAACCCGG
TAAGACACGACTTATCGCCACTGGCAGCAGCCACTGGTAACAGGATTAGCAGAGCGAGGTATGTAGGCGG
TGCTACAGAGTTCTTGAAGTGGTGGCCTAACTACGGCTACACTAGAAGAACAGTATTTGGTATCTGCGCT
CTGCTGAAGCCAGTTACCTTCGGAAAAAGAGTTGGTAGCTCTTGATCCGGCAAACAAACCACCGCTGGTA
GCGGTGGTTTTTTTGTTTGCAAGCAGCAGATTACGCGCAGAAAAAAAGGATCTCAAGAAGATCCTTTGAT
CTTTTCTACGGGGTCTGACGCTCAGTGGAACGAAAACTCACGTTAAGGGATTTTGGTCATGAGATTATCA
AAAAGGATCTTCACCTAGATCCTTTTAAATTAAAAATGAAGTTTTAAATCAATCTAAAGTATATATGAGT
AAACTTGGTCTGACAGTTACCAATGCTTAATCAGTGAGGCACCTATCTCAGCGATCTGTCTATTTCGTTC
ATCCATAGTTGCCTGACTCCCCGTCGTGTAGATAACTACGATACGGGAGGGCTTACCATCTGGCCCCAGT
GCTGCAATGATACCGCGAGACCCACGCTCACCGGCTCCAGATTTATCAGCAATAAACCAGCCAGCCGGAA
GGGCCGAGCGCAGAAGTGGTCCTGCAACTTTATCCGCCTCCATCCAGTCTATTAATTGTTGCCGGGAAGC
TAGAGTAAGTAGTTCGCCAGTTAATAGTTTGCGCAACGTTGTTGCCATTGCTACAGGCATCGTGGTGTCA
CGCTCGTCGTTTGGTATGGCTTCATTCAGCTCCGGTTCCCAACGATCAAGGCGAGTTACATGATCCCCCA
TGTTGTGCAAAAAAGCGGTTAGCTCCTTCGGTCCTCCGATCGTTGTCAGAAGTAAGTTGGCCGCAGTGTT
ATCACTCATGGTTATGGCAGCACTGCATAATTCTCTTACTGTCATGCCATCCGTAAGATGCTTTTCTGTG
ACTGGTGAGTACTCAACCAAGTCATTCTGAGAATAGTGTATGCGGCGACCGAGTTGCTCTTGCCCGGCGT
CAATACGGGATAATACCGCGCCACATAGCAGAACTTTAAAAGTGCTCATCATTGGAAAACGTTCTTCGGG
GCGAAAACTCTCAAGGATCTTACCGCTGTTGAGATCCAGTTCGATGTAACCCACTCGTGCACCCAACTGA
TCTTCAGCATCTTTTACTTTCACCAGCGTTTCTGGGTGAGCAAAAACAGGAAGGCAAAATGCCGCAAAAA
AGGGAATAAGGGCGACACGGAAATGTTGAATACTCATACTCTTCCTTTTTCAATATTATTGAAGCATTTA
TCAGGGTTATTGTCTCATGAGCGGATACATATTTGAATGTATTTAGAAAAATAAACAAATAGGGGTTCCG
CGCACATTTCCCCGAAAAGTGCCACCTGACGTCTAAGAAACCATTATTATCATGACATTAACCTATAAAA
ATAGGCGTATCACGAGGCCCTTTCGTCTACGCGCGCGCCGGCGGCGCGCCGTCGACGGCCGGCCGCGGCC
GC
